Addgene plasmid #12558: pcDNA 3.1(-) rat C/EBP beta (LAP)
Depositing lab: Peter Johnson. Depositing organization: National Cancer Institute (NCI).
Backbone
  Vector backbone: pcDNA3.1(-)
  Backbone manufacturer: Invitrogen
  Backbone size w/o insert (bp): 5427
  Vector type: Mammalian Expression
  Selectable markers: Neomycin (select with G418)
Growth in bacteria
  Bacterial resistance: Ampicillin, 100 μg/mL
  Growth temperature: 37°C
  Growth strain: DH5alpha
  Copy number: High Copy
Gene/Insert
  Gene/Insert name: CCAAT/Enhancer-binding Protein beta (alt name: C/EBP beta)
  Species: R. norvegicus (rat)
  Insert size (bp): 853
  Entrez Gene: Cebpb (a.k.a. Il6dbp, NF-IL6, TCF5)
  Cloning method: Restriction Enzyme; 5′ cloning site EcoRI (not destroyed); 3′ cloning site HindIII (not destroyed)
  Sequencing primers: 5′ T7; 3′ BGH
Terms and licenses: Academic/Nonprofit Terms; Industry Terms: Not Available to Industry
Depositor comments: The C/EBPbeta gene encodes 3 in-frame translational isoforms (LAP*, LAP, and LIP). LAP is the predominant activating isoform expressed in most cells, and this plasmid is designed to express the LAP isoform of the protein. The construct does not include the extra 21 codons at the N terminus that are present in LAP*. The complete insert (not just the ORF) includes a Kozak box sequence at the N terminus. For more information on the C/EBPbeta isoforms, please see the original reference: Descombes, P., and Schibler, U. A liver-enriched transcriptional activator protein, LAP, and a transcriptional inhibitory protein, LIP, are translated from the same mRNA. Cell 67:569-579 (1991).
How to cite: pcDNA 3.1(-) rat C/EBP beta (LAP) was a gift from Peter Johnson (Addgene plasmid # 12558 ; http://n2t.net/addgene:12558 ; RRID:Addgene_12558)
