[The description below was written by a language model from this plasmid's Addgene catalogue record.]
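Description:
pcDNA 3.1(-) rat C/EBP beta (LAP) is a mammalian expression plasmid built on the commercial pcDNA3.1(-) backbone (about 5.4 kb without insert). It is maintained as a high-copy plasmid in E. coli under ampicillin selection. It also carries a neomycin resistance marker, so transfected mammalian cells can be selected with G418, for example to derive stable lines. The record does not list individual backbone features. The listed sequencing primers (T7 upstream, BGH downstream) fit the standard pcDNA3.1 layout, in which the cloning site lies between a T7 promoter/priming site and the bovine growth hormone polyadenylation signal, with expression in that vector family normally driven by the CMV immediate-early promoter.

The insert is an approximately 850 bp fragment of the rat Cebpb gene, which encodes CCAAT/enhancer-binding protein beta (also known as NF-IL6 or Il6dbp). It was cloned between EcoRI and HindIII sites, both of which remain intact. The C/EBP beta mRNA naturally yields three in-frame translational isoforms: LAP*, LAP and the shorter inhibitory form LIP. This construct is designed to express LAP, the predominant transcription-activating isoform in most cells. It omits the 21 extra N-terminal codons that define LAP*, and a Kozak sequence is placed at the start of the coding region to favour initiation at the LAP start codon. No epitope tag or reporter fusion is recorded. The plasmid is suited to transient or stable overexpression of rat C/EBP beta LAP in mammalian cells, for instance to study its activity as a transcriptional activator or to compare isoform functions.
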