>Addgene plasmid #12558 | pcDNA 3.1(-) rat C/EBP beta (LAP) | depositor partial sequence | sequence record 7360 | Author sequence
GAATTCCGCCACCATGGAAGTGGCCAACTTCTACTACGAGCCCGACTGCCTGGCCTACGGGGCCAAGGCG
GCCCGCGCCGCGCCGCGCGCCCCCGCCGCCGAGCCGGCCATCGGCGAGCACGAGCGCGCCATCGACTTCA
GCCCCTACCTGGAGCCGCTCGCGCCCGCCGCCGCGGACTTCGCCGCGCCCGCGCCCGCGCACCACGACTT
CCTTTCCGACCTCTTCGCCGACGACTACGGCGCCAAGCCGAGCAAGAAGCCGTCCGACTACGGTTACGTG
AGCCTCGGCCGCGCGGGCGCCAAGGCCGCACCGCCCGCCTGCTTCCCGCCGCCGCCTCCCGCCGCACTCA
AGGCCGAGCCGGGCTTCGAACCCGCGGACTGCAAGCGCGCGGACGACGCGCCCGCCATGGCGGCCGGCTT
CCCGTTCGCCCTGCGCGCCTACCTGGGCTACCAGGCGACGCCGAGCGGCAGCAGCGGCAGCCTGTCCACG
TCGTCGTCGTCCAGCCCGCCCGGGACGCCGAGCCCCGCCGACGCCAAGGCCGCGCCCGCCGCCTGCTTCG
CGGGGCCGCCGGCCGCGCCCGCCAAGGCCAAGGCCAAGAAGGCGGTGGACAAGCTGAGCGACGAGTACAA
GATGCGGCGCGAGCGCAACAACATCGCGGTGCGCAAGAGCCGCGACAAGGCCAAGATGCGCAACCTGGAG
ACGCAGCACAAGGTGCTGGAGCTGACGGCGGAGAACGAGCGGCTGCAGAAGAAGGTGGAGCAGCTGTCGC
GAGAGCTCAGCACGCTGCGGAACTTGTTCAAGCAGCTGCCCGAGCCGCTGCTGGCCTCGGCGGGTCACTG
CTAGCCCAAGCTT
