>Addgene plasmid #12558 | pcDNA 3.1(-) rat C/EBP beta (LAP) | addgene partial sequence | sequence record 20097 | CMV-F 5'-CGCAAATGGGCGGTAGGCGTG-3'
AGCTCTCTGGCTAACTAGAGAACCCACTGCTTACTGGCTTATCGAAATTAATACGACTCACTATAGGGAG
ACCCAAGCTGGCTAGCGTTTAAACGGGCCCTCTAGACTCGAGCGGCCGCCACTGTGCTGGATATCTGCAG
AATTCCCGCACCATGGAAGTGGCCAACTTCTACTACGAGCCCGACTGCCTGGCCTACGGGGCCAAGGCGG
CCCGCGCCGCGCCGCGCGCCCCCGCCGCCGAGCCGGCCATCGGCGAGCACGAGCGCGCCATCGACTTCAG
CCCCTACCTGGAGCCGCTCGCGCCCGCCGCCGCGGACTTCGCCGCGCCCGCGCCCGCGCACCACGACTTC
CTTTCCGACCTCTTCGCCGACGACTACGGCGCCAAGCCGAGCAAGAAGCCGTCCGACTACGGTTACGTGA
GCCTCGGCCGCGCGGGCGCCAAGGCCGCACCGCCCGCCTGCTTCCCGCCGCCGCCTCCCGCCGCACTCAG
GGCCGAGCCGGGCTTCGAACCCGCGGACTG
