>Addgene plasmid #12558 | pcDNA 3.1(-) rat C/EBP beta (LAP) | addgene partial sequence | sequence record 66633 | BGH-rev 5'-TAGAAGGCACAGTCGAGG-3'
TGGGCTAGCAGTGACCGGCCGAGGCCAGCAGCGGCTCGGGCAGCTGCTTGAACAAGTTCCGCAGCGTGCT
GAGCTCTCGCGACAGCTGCTCCACCTTCTTCTGCAGCCGCTCGTTCTCCGCCGTCAGCTCCAGCACCTTG
TGCTGCGTCTCCAGGTTGCGCATCTTGGCCTTGTCGCGGCTCTTGCGCACCGCGATGTTGTTGCGCTCGC
GCCGCATCTTGTACTCGTCGCTCAGCTTGTCCACCGCCTTCTTGGCCTTGGCCTTGGCGGGCGCGGCCGG
CGGCCCCGCGAAGCAGGCGGCGGGCGCGGCCTTGGCGTCGGCGGGGCTCGGCGTCCCGGGCGGGCTGGAC
GACGACGACGTGGACAGGCTGCCGCTGCTGCCGCTCGGCGTCGCCTGGTAGCCCAGGTAGGC
